>Addgene plasmid #229626 | pAAV.RMacL3-11.EGFP.BCB12.WPRE | addgene full sequence | sequence record 461255 | Addgene NGS Result
CTGCGCGCTCGCTCGCTCACTGAGGCCGCCCGGGCAAAGCCCGGGCGTCGGGCGACCTTTGGTCGCCCGG
CCTCAGTGAGCGAGCGAGCGCGCAGAGAGGGAGTGGCCAACTCCATCACTAGGGGTTCCTTGTAGTTAAT
GATTAACCCGCCATGCTACTTATCTACGTAGCCATGCTCTAGGAAGATCGGAATTCATCCTTGCACCCAT
GCTGAGGCCTGCCTGTACACGTTTCCCTTCCAGGATCCACAGGCTGCCAGCAAAGAGCTTAAGGTTTCAG
CTCTGTGGAAACTATTACCAAGTGCCTTTTTGGGGTCCCGGGATCAATACACCCCCATTTAACCGTGTCT
GTGTATCTTCTACCTTTAGATCTCTGTTCCTATTCACAGGACCAGAGTATTTCAGTGCTAGAAGTGATCT
CACAGTGTATTTAGGCCAGTGGTTGCTAAACCTGATTGTCCTCCAGGAAGCTTTTAAAAATACACATTCC
TAGGCTCTGAGCCCAGAAGTTCTGACTCCGTAGGTCTGGCCCTTGTCCCTTCCAGTTATTGACTCTGCAG
GTCCCACGCTCAGAGGGGGTAGTCCCCCGGGGCCAAGGAAGCCGGGGGAGTGCGTCAGTTGCTTTTGCTT
GGCGACCACTTTTCCTCGTGTGAATTTATTGTTCTCATTAAGGAGATGGGTCCCCAAACTTGCTGAGTCC
TAGTTTCCATGCTCTAGCCTGCAGGCAGGAACATCCAAACTGAGCAGCCGGGGTCCCCCCCACCCCCCAC
CCCGCCCCACGCGGCAACTTTGAGCCTGTGCTGGGACAGAGCCTCTAGTTCCTAAATTAGTCCATGAGGT
CAGAGGCAGCACTGCCATTGTAACGCGATTGGAGAGGATCACGTCACCGGACACGCCCCCAGGCATCTCC
CTGGGTCTCCTAAACTTGGCGGGGAGAAGTTTTAGCCCTTAAGTTTTAGCCTTTAACCCCCATATTCAGA
ACTGTGCGAGTTGGCGAAACCCCACAAATCACAACAAACTGTACACAACACCGAGCTAGAGGTGATCTTT
CTTGTCCATTCCACACAGGCCTTAGTAATGCGTCGCCATAGCAACAGTGTCACTAGTAGCACCAGCACTT
CCCCACACCCTCCCCCTCAGGAATCCGTACTCTCCAGTGAACCCCAGAAACCTCTGGAGAGTTCTGGACA
AGGGCGGAACCCACAACTCCGATTACTCAAGGGAGGCGGGGAAGCTCCACCAGACGCGAAACTGCTGGAA
GATTCCTGGCCCCAAGGCCTCCTCCGGCTCGCTGATTGGCCCAGCGGAGAGTGGGCGGGGCCGGTGAAGA
CTCCTTAAAGGCGCAGGGCGGCGAGCAGGTCACCAGACGCTGACAGCTACTCAGAACCAAATCTGGTTCC
ATCCAGAGACAAGCGAAGACAAGAGAAGCAGAGCGAGCGGCGCGTTCCCGATCCTCGGCCAGGACCAGCC
TTCCCCAGAGCATCCCTGCCGCGGAGCGCAACCTTCCCAGGAGCATCCCTGCCGCGGAGCGCAACTTTCC
CCGGAGCATCCACGCCGCGGAGCGCAGCCTTCCAGAAGCAGAGCGCGGCGCCGCTAGCGCCACCATGGTG
AGCAAGGGCGAGGAGCTGTTCACCGGGGTGGTGCCCATCCTGGTCGAGCTGGACGGCGACGTAAACGGCC
ACAAGTTCAGCGTGTCCGGCGAGGGCGAGGGCGATGCCACCTACGGCAAGCTGACCCTGAAGTTCATCTG
CACCACCGGCAAGCTGCCCGTGCCCTGGCCCACCCTCGTGACCACCCTGACCTACGGCGTGCAGTGCTTC
AGCCGCTACCCCGACCACATGAAGCAGCACGACTTCTTCAAGTCCGCCATGCCCGAAGGCTACGTCCAGG
AGCGCACCATCTTCTTCAAGGACGACGGCAACTACAAGACCCGCGCCGAGGTGAAGTTCGAGGGCGACAC
CCTGGTGAACCGCATCGAGCTGAAGGGCATCGACTTCAAGGAGGACGGCAACATCCTGGGGCACAAGCTG
GAGTACAACTACAACAGCCACAACGTCTATATCATGGCCGACAAGCAGAAGAACGGCATCAAGGTGAACT
TCAAGATCCGCCACAACATCGAGGACGGCAGCGTGCAGCTCGCCGACCACTACCAGCAGAACACCCCCAT
CGGCGACGGCCCCGTGCTGCTGCCCGACAACCACTACCTGAGCACCCAGTCCGCCCTGAGCAAAGACCCC
AACGAGAAGCGCGATCACATGGTCCTGCTGGAGTTCGTGACCGCCGCCGGGATCACTCTCGGCATGGACG
AGCTGTACAAGTAAGTTTAAACACAGGGTTAATCATTAACTACAGACACTCCTGCGACGAAATCCTGGTC
AACTCTAAGGACCATTCAGGTAATCGCACCACGGAGCGCCTCTGCAACAAACACATCCGGTAATAGTCAT
TGTTCCTGTAACCAACTGACTCTGTCAGACGCATATCGAGCGTGTGAATGCGAGTTGGATATTGACCTGG
GAGCTGGTGAACTGGTCCTGTGGTGGTACGATACTCAGATAGCCTAGTCGAGCAGATCCGTGACTTATTA
GGTGGTCAATCTCAGGAATCTGTTGCCTTATATGGAATGAAGGATCGCTATTCTAATTCAGCACCAGTGA
ACGATCTGGACAAGTCCAGTACCTATCGCGGATGATGTACCTCCGTAGACCGTAAATACAAGTCGCAATC
ATATAGCTCTCTTCCTGGTACGAGATGTTAACGCACAGCATCATAACTGTGTTATGGACCATTCGACATA
TCCTCGAGTGATACCTTCGTTGAGCGTGAGTTAGGGTCCAATGATAACGGTGAGCCAAGGTAATTGCGGC
CGCGATCGCTCAACCTCTGGATTACAAAATTTGTGAAAGATTGACTGGTATTCTTAACTATGTTGCTCCT
TTTACGCTATGTGGATACGCTGCTTTAATGCCTTTGTATCATGCTATTGCTTCCCGTATGGCTTTCATTT
TCTCCTCCTTGTATAAATCCTGGTTGCTGTCTCTTTATGAGGAGTTGTGGCCCGTTGTCAGGCAACGTGG
CGTGGTGTGCACTGTGTTTGCTGACGCAACCCCCACTGGTTGGGGCATTGCCACCACCTGTCAGCTCCTT
TCCGGGACTTTCGCTTTCCCCCTCCCTATTGCCACGGCGGAACTCATCGCCGCCTGCCTTGCCCGCTGCT
GGACAGGGGCTCGGCTGTTGGGCACTGACAATTCCGTGGTGTTGTCGGGGAAATCATCGTCCTTTCCTTG
GCTGCTCGCCTGTGTTGCCACCTGGATTCTGCGCGGGACGTCCTTCTGCTACGTCCCTTCGGCCCTCAAT
CCAGCGGACCTTCCTTCCCGCGGCCTGCTGCCGGCTCTGCGGCCTCTTCCGCGTCTTCGCCTTCGCCCTC
AGACGAGTCGGATCTCCCTTTGGGCCGCCTCCCCGCGATCGCAGACATGATAAGATACATTGATGAGTTT
GGACAAACCACAACTAGAATGCAGTGAAAAAAATGCTTTATTTGTGAAATTTGTGATGCTATTGCTTTAT
TTGTAACCATTATAAGCTGCAATAAACAAGTTAACAACAACAATTGCATTCATTTTATGTTTCAGGTTCA
GGGGGAGATGTGGGAGGTTTTTTAAAGCAAGTAAAACCTCTACAAATGTGGTAGTCGAAATTCCCGATAA
GGATCTTCCTAGAGCATGGCTACGTAGATAAGTAGCATGGCGGGTTAATCATTAACTACAAGGAACCCCT
AGTGATGGAGTTGGCCACTCCCTCTCTGCGCGCTCGCTCGCTCACTGAGGCCGGGCGACCAAAGGTCGCC
CGACGCCCGGGCTTTGCCCGGGCGGCCTCAGTGAGCGAGCGAGCGCGCAGCCTTAATTAACCTAATTCAC
TGGCCGTCGTTTTACAACGTCGTGACTGGGAAAACCCTGGCGTTACCCAACTTAATCGCCTTGCAGCACA
TCCCCCTTTCGCCAGCTGGCGTAATAGCGAAGAGGCCCGCACCGATCGCCCTTCCCAACAGTTGCGCAGC
CTGAATGGCGAATGGG
[124 nt withheld, positions 4077-4200]
C
[91 nt withheld, positions 4202-4292]
A
[49 nt withheld, positions 4294-4342]
CCTTTGACGTTGGAGTCCACGTTCTTT
[37 nt withheld, positions 4370-4406]
ACCCTATCTCGGTCTATTCTTTTGATTTATAAGGGATTTTGCCGATTTCGGCCTATTGGTTAAAAAATGA
GCTGATTTAACAAAAATTTAACGCGAATTTTAACAAAATATTAACGCTTACAATTTAGGTGGCACTTTTC
GGGGAAATGTGCGCGGAACCCCTATTTGTTTATTTTTCTAAATACATTCAAATATGTATCCGCTCATGAG
ACAATAACCCTGATAAATGCTTCAATAATATTGAAAAAGGAAGAGTATGAGTATTCAACATTTCCGTGTC
GCCCTTATTCCCTTTTTTGCGGCATTTTGCCTTCCTGTTTTTGCTCACCCAGAAACGCTGGTGAAAGTAA
AAGATGCTGAAGATCAGTTGGGTGCACGAGTGGGTTACATCGAACTGGATCTCAACAGCGGTAAGATCCT
TGAGAGTTTTCGCCCCGAAGAACGTTTTCCAATGATGAGCACTTTTAAAGTTCTGCTATGTGGCGCGGTA
TTATCCCGTATTGACGCCGGGCAAGAGCAACTCGGTCGCCGCATACACTATTCTCAGAATGACTTGGTTG
AGTACTCACCAGTCACAGAAAAGCATCTTACGGATGGCATGACAGTAAGAGAATTATGCAGTGCTGCCAT
AACCATGAGTGATAACACTGCGGCCAACTTACTTCTGACAACGATCGGAGGACCGAAGGAGCTAACCGCT
TTTTTGCACAACATGGGGGATCATGTAACTCGCCTTGATCGTTGGGAACCGGAGCTGAATGAAGCCATAC
CAAACGACGAGCGTGACACCACGATGCCTGTAGCAATGGCAACAACGTTGCGCAAACTATTAACTGGCGA
ACTACTTACTCTAGCTTCCCGGCAACAATTAATAGACTGGATGGAGGCGGATAAAGTTGCAGGACCACTT
CTGCGCTCGGCCCTTCCGGCTGGCTGGTTTATTGCTGATAAATCTGGAGCCGGTGAGCGTGGGTCTCGCG
GTATCATTGCAGCACTGGGGCCAGATGGTAAGCCCTCCCGTATCGTAGTTATCTACACGACGGGGAGTCA
GGCAACTATGGATGAACGAAATAGACAGATCGCTGAGATAGGTGCCTCACTGATTAAGCATTGGTAACTG
TCAGACCAAGTTTACTCATATATACTTTAGATTGATTTAAAACTTCATTTTTAATTTAAAAGGATCTAGG
TGAAGATCCTTTTTGATAATCTCATGACCAAAATCCCTTAACGTGAGTTTTCGTTCCACTGAGCGTCAGA
CCCCGTAGAAAAGATCAAAGGATCTTCTTGAGATCCTTTTTTTCTGCGCGTAATCTGCTGCTTGCAAACA
AAAAAACCACCGCTACCAGCGGTGGTTTGTTTGCCGGATCAAGAGCTACCAACTCTTTTTCCGAAGGTAA
CTGGCTTCAGCAGAGCGCAGATACCAAATACTGTTCTTCTAGTGTAGCCGTAGTTAGGCCACCACTTCAA
GAACTCTGTAGCACCGCCTACATACCTCGCTCTGCTAATCCTGTTACCAGTGGCTGCTGCCAGTGGCGAT
AAGTCGTGTCTTACCGGGTTGGACTCAAGACGATAGTTACCGGATAAGGCGCAGCGGTCGGGCTGAACGG
GGGGTTCGTGCACACAGCCCAGCTTGGAGCGAACGACCTACACCGAACTGAGATACCTACAGCGTGAGCT
ATGAGAAAGCGCCACGCTTCCCGAAGGGAGAAAGGCGGACAGGTATCCGGTAAGCGGCAGGGTCGGAACA
GGAGAGCGCACGAGGGAGCTTCCAGGGGGAAACGCCTGGTATCTTTATAGTCCTGTCGGGTTTCGCCACC
TCTGACTTGAGCGTCGATTTTTGTGATGCTCGTCAGGGGGGCGGAGCCTATGGAAAAACGCCAGCAACGC
GGCCTTTTTACGGTTCCTGGCCTTTTGCTGGCCTTTTGCTCACATGTTCTTTCCTGCGTTATCCCCTGAT
TCTGTGGATAACCGTATTACCGCCTTTGAGTGAGCTGATACCGCTCGCCGCAGCCGAACGACCGAGCGCA
GCGAGTCAGTGAGCGAGGAAGCGGAAGAGCGCCCAATACGCAAACCGCCTCTCCCCGCGCGTTGGCCGAT
TCATTAATGCAGCTGGCACGACAGGTTTCCCGACTGGAAAGCGGGCAGTGAGCGCAACGCAATTAATGTG
AGTTAGCTCACTCATTAGGCACCCCAGGCTTTACACTTTATGCTTCCGGCTCGTATGTTGTGTGGAATTG
TGAGCGGATAACAATTTCACACAGGAAACAGCTATGACCATGATTACGCCAGATTTAATTAAGGCCTTAA
TTAGG
Features (pLannotate 1.2.2; 15 found; start..end, strand, type, name):
   1605..2324    +  CDS            EGFP: the original enhanced GFP (Yang et al., 1996) mammalian codon-optimized
   2880..3466    +  misc_feature   WPRE: woodchuck hepatitis virus posttranscriptional regulatory element
   3481..3602    -  polyA_signal   SV40 poly(A) signal: SV40 polyadenylation signal
   3625..3693    -  CDS            large T antigen (fragment): large T antigen from SV40 (simian virus 40)
   3771..3901    +  repeat_region  AAV2 ITR (fragment): inverted terminal repeat of adeno-associated virus serotype 2 inverted
   3915..4072    +  CDS            lacZα (fragment): LacZα fragment of β-galactosidase; lacZ fragment
   4077..4505    +  rep_origin     f1 ori (sequence partly withheld): f1 bacteriophage origin of replication; arrow indicates direction of (+) strand synthesis
   4558..4662    +  promoter       AmpR promoter: bla
   4663..5523    +  CDS            AmpR: β-lactamase; bla; confers resistance to ampicillin, carbenicillin, and related antibiotics
   5694..6282    +  rep_origin     ori: high-copy-number ColE1/pMB1/pBR322/pUC origin of replication
   6465..6557    +  CDS            lacI (fragment): lac repressor; lacI; The lac repressor binds to the lac operator to inhibit transcription in E. coli. This inhibition can be relieved by adding lactose or isopropyl-β-D-thiogalactopyranoside (IPTG).
   6570..6591    +  protein_bind   CAP binding site: CAP binding activates transcription in the presence of cAMP. E. coli catabolite activator protein
   6606..6636    +  promoter       lac promoter: promoter for the E. coli lac operon
   6644..6660    +  protein_bind   lac operator: The lac repressor binds to the lac operator to inhibit transcription in E. coli. This inhibition can be relieved by adding lactose or isopropyl-β-D-thiogalactopyranoside (IPTG). lac repressor encoded by lacI
   6721..130     -  repeat_region  AAV2 ITR (fragment) (across the origin): inverted terminal repeat of adeno-associated virus serotype 2 inverted
