[The description below was written by a language model from this plasmid's Addgene catalogue record and pLannotate feature annotations shown in this document.]
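Description:
pAAV.RMacL3-11.EGFP.BCB12.WPRE is an adeno-associated virus transfer plasmid built by Gibson assembly on the pEMS2115 backbone and catalogued as a mammalian expression vector. It is maintained in E. coli through a high-copy ColE1/pUC-type origin and selected with ampicillin via the bla (AmpR) gene. The backbone also carries an f1 phage origin and leftover lac-region fragments (lacZα and lacI fragments, CAP site, lac promoter and operator) that have no role in the payload. Two AAV2 inverted terminal repeats, both annotated as partial matches, bracket the expression cassette. ITRs are the cis elements that allow the intervening DNA to be replicated and packaged into AAV particles when Rep, Cap and helper functions are supplied in trans.

Between the ITRs, the synthetic insert places the candidate enhancer RMacL3-11 upstream of a mammalian codon-optimised EGFP reporter, followed by WPRE, which improves transcript stability and expression, and an SV40 polyadenylation signal. The enhancer is not annotated in the feature table. It presumably lies in the roughly 1.5 kb unannotated stretch between the left ITR and EGFP, and the record does not state whether a minimal promoter accompanies it. The "BCB12" element in the name is likewise unannotated and unexplained. The gap between EGFP and WPRE may hold it, possibly as a transcribed barcode, but this is an inference from the name. According to the record, the enhancer is intended to drive transgene expression in layer 3 pyramidal neurons and comes from work identifying rhesus macaque enhancers by machine learning. The construct therefore serves as a fluorescent reporter for testing or exploiting cell-type-selective AAV expression in cortex.
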