Addgene plasmid #229626: pAAV.RMacL3-11.EGFP.BCB12.WPRE
Purpose: L3 pyramidal neuron Enhancer to drive transgene expression
Depositing lab: William Stauffer. Depositing organization: University of Pittsburgh (University, School of Medicine, and Cancer Institute). Publication: Machine learning identification of enhancers in the rhesus macaque genome. He J, Phan BN, Kerkhoff WG, Alikaya A, Hong T, Brull OR, Fredericks JM, Sedorovitz M, Srinivasan C, Leone MJ, Wirfel OM, Brown A, Dauby S, Tittle RK, Lin MK, Hooks BM, Bostan AC, Gharbawie OA, Byrne LC, Pfenning AR, Stauffer WR. Neuron. 2025 May 21;113(10):1548-1561.e8. doi: 10.1016/j.neuron.2025.04.030. PubMed 40403706.
Backbone
  Vector backbone: pEMS2115 (Addgene Plasmid #49140)
  Vector type: Mammalian Expression
Growth in bacteria
  Bacterial resistance: Ampicillin, 100 μg/mL
  Growth temperature: 37°C
  Growth strain: NEB Stable
  Copy number: High Copy
Gene/Insert
  Gene/Insert name: RMacL3-11.EGFP.BCB12
  Species: Synthetic
  Cloning method: Gibson Cloning
Terms and licenses: Academic/Nonprofit Terms; Industry Terms: Not Available to Industry
Depositor comments: Please visit https://doi.org/10.1101/2024.12.01.626253 for bioRxiv preprint.
How to cite: pAAV.RMacL3-11.EGFP.BCB12.WPRE was a gift from William Stauffer (Addgene plasmid # 229626 ; http://n2t.net/addgene:229626 ; RRID:Addgene_229626)
